>Addgene plasmid #45720 | pCAGGs-Foxp1 | addgene partial sequence | sequence record 66490 | pCAGGS5 5'-ggttcggcttctggcgtgtgacc-3'
TACATGTTCATGCCTTCTTCTTTTTCCTACAGCTCCTGGGCAACGTGCTGGTTATTGTGCTGTCTCATCA
TTTTGGCAAAGAATTCGCCCTTTGAGTCATGATGCAAGAATCTGGGTCTGAGACAAAAAGTAACGGATCA
GCCATCCAGAACGGGTCCAGCGGTGGCAACCACTTACTAGAGTGCGGGGCACTTCGTGACACTCGGTCCA
ACGGAGAGGCACCAGCGGTGGACCTGGGGGCAGCCGACCTTGCCCACGTCCAGCAGCAGCAACAGCAGGC
CCTGCAGGTGGCAAGGCAGCTCCTCCTTCAGCAGCAGCAACAGCAGCAGCAGCAACAGCAGCAGCAGCAG
CAGCAGCAACAGCAGCAACAGCAGCAGCAACAACAGCAGCAGCAGCAACAGCAGCAGCAGCAGCAGCAAG
TTAGTGGATTAAAGTCTCCCAAGAGGAATGACAAGCAACCAGCTCTTCAGGTTCCCGTGTCAGTGGCTAT
GATGACACCTCAGGTTATCACTCCTCAACAAATGCAGCAGATCCTCCAGCAGCAGGTGCTGAGCCCCCAG
CAGCTCCAGGTTCTCCTCCAGCAGCAGCAGGCCCTCATGCTTCAACAGCAGCAGCTTCAAGAATTTTATA
AAAAACAACAGGAACAGTTGCAGCTTCAACTTCTCCAACAGCAACATGCTGGAAAACAGCCGAAAGAGCA
GCAGCAGGTGGCTACCCAGCAGTTGGCTTTCCAGCAGCAGCTTCTCCAGATGCAGCAGCTGCAGCAGCAG
CACCTCTTGTCTCTCCAGCGCCAAGGCCTCCTAACAATTCAGCCGGGGCAGCCTGCCCTTCCCCTCCAAC
CCCTCGCTCAAGGCATGATTCCAACGGAACTGCAGCAGCTCTGGAAAGAAGTGACAAGTGCCCCACACTG
CAGAAGGAAACCACAAGCAGCAACCACAGCAGCCT
