[The description below was written by a language model from this plasmid's Addgene catalogue record.]
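Description:
pCAGGs-Foxp1 is an expression plasmid built on the pCAGGs backbone (about 4.8 kb without insert) that carries the mouse Foxp1 coding region as an insert of roughly 2.1 kb. It is maintained in E. coli as a high-copy plasmid under ampicillin selection. The record does not include a feature table, so the origin of replication, polyadenylation signal and other backbone elements are not itemised. No selectable marker for eukaryotic cells, epitope tag or reporter is listed, so the construct appears to express untagged FoxP1 and to be suited to transient delivery rather than stable selection.

The insert was placed between EcoRI (5′) and EcoRV (3′) sites, both of which were preserved, and is driven by the promoter recorded as CMV / β-actin. This is the composite CAG-type arrangement, in which a cytomegalovirus immediate-early enhancer is joined to a β-actin promoter to give strong, largely ubiquitous transcription in vertebrate cells and tissues. The result is a simple constitutive overexpression cassette for FoxP1, a forkhead-family transcription factor.

The associated publication concerns FoxP1 as an accessory factor that gates Hox protein activity in establishing motor neuron diversity and connectivity. This points to use of the plasmid for misexpression or gain-of-function experiments on motor neuron subtype identity. The record itself does not specify the delivery method or the experimental system in which the plasmid was used.
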