Addgene plasmid #45720: pCAGGs-Foxp1
Depositing lab: Jeremy Dasen. Depositing organization: NYU Grossman School of Medicine. Publication: Hox repertoires for motor neuron diversity and connectivity gated by a single accessory factor, FoxP1. Dasen JS, De Camilli A, Wang B, Tucker PW, Jessell TM. Cell. 2008 Jul 25;134(2):304-16. doi: 10.1016/j.cell.2008.06.019. PubMed 18662545.
Backbone
  Vector backbone: pCAGGs
  Backbone size w/o insert (bp): 4800
Growth in bacteria
  Bacterial resistance: Ampicillin, 100 μg/mL
  Growth temperature: 37°C
  Growth strain: DH5alpha
  Copy number: High Copy
Gene/Insert
  Gene/Insert name: FoxP1
  Species: M. musculus (mouse)
  Insert size (bp): 2100
  Entrez Gene: Foxp1 (a.k.a. 3110052D19Rik, 4932443N09Rik)
  Promoter: CMV / b-actin
  Cloning method: Restriction Enzyme; 5′ cloning site EcoRI (not destroyed); 3′ cloning site EcoRV (not destroyed)
  Sequencing primers: 5′ unknown; 3′ unknown
Terms and licenses: Academic/Nonprofit Terms; Industry Terms: Not Available to Industry
How to cite: pCAGGs-Foxp1 was a gift from Jeremy Dasen (Addgene plasmid # 45720 ; http://n2t.net/addgene:45720 ; RRID:Addgene_45720)
